>Addgene plasmid #82744 | pDONR223_STC2_p.R5W | addgene full sequence | sequence record 161747 | Addgene NGS result
CTTTCCTGCGTTATCCCCTGATTCTGTGGATAACCGTATTACCGCCTTTGAGTGAGCTGATACCGCTCGC
CGCAGCCGAACGACCGAGCGCAGCGAGTCAGTGAGCGAGGAAGCGGAAGAGCGCCCAATACGCAAACCGC
CTCTCCCCGCGCGTTGGCCGATTCATTAATGCAGCTGGCACGACAGGTTTCCCGACTGGAAAGCGGGCAG
TGAGCGCAACGCAATTAATACGCGTACCGCTAGCCAGGAAGAGTTTGTAGAAACGCAAAAAGGCCATCCG
TCAGGATGGCCTTCTGCTTAGTTTGATGCCTGGCAGTTTATGGCGGGCGTCCTGCCCGCCACCCTCCGGG
CCGTTGCTTCACAACGTTCAAATCCGCTCCCGGCGGATTTGTCCTACTCAGGAGAGCGTTCACCGACAAA
CAACAGATAAAACGAAAGGCCCAGTCTTCCGACTGAGCCTTTCGTTTTATTTGATGCCTGGCAGTTCCCT
ACTCTCGCGTTAACGCTAGCATGGATGTTTTCCCAGTCACGACGTTGTAAAACGACGGCCAGTCTTAAGC
TCGGGCCCCAAATAATGATTTTATTTTGACTGATAGTGACCTGTTCGTTGCAACAAATTGATGAGCAATG
CTTTTTTATAATGCCAACTTTGTACAAAAAAGTTGGCACCATGTGTGCCGAGTGGCTGGGCCAGTTCATG
ACCCTGGCTTTGGTGTTGGCCACCTTTGACCCGGCGCGGGGGACCGACGCCACCAACCCACCCGAGGGTC
CCCAAGACAGGAGCTCCCAGCAGAAAGGCCGCCTGTCCCTGCAGAATACAGCGGAGATCCAGCACTGTTT
GGTCAACGCTGGCGATGTGGGGTGTGGCGTGTTTGAATGTTTCGAGAACAACTCTTGTGAGATTCGGGGC
TTACATGGGATTTGCATGACTTTTCTGCACAACGCTGGAAAATTTGATGCCCAGGGCAAGTCATTCATCA
AAGACGCCTTGAAATGTAAGGCCCACGCTCTGCGGCACAGGTTCGGCTGCATAAGCCGGAAGTGCCCGGC
CATCAGGGAAATGGTGTCCCAGTTGCAGCGGGAATGCTACCTCAAGCACGACCTGTGCGCGGCTGCCCAG
GAGAACACCCGGGTGATAGTGGAGATGATCCATTTCAAGGACTTGCTGCTGCACGAACCCTACGTGGACC
TCGTGAACTTGCTGCTGACCTGTGGGGAGGAGGTGAAGGAGGCCATCACCCACAGCGTGCAGGTTCAGTG
TGAGCAGAACTGGGGAAGCCTGTGCTCCATCTTGAGCTTCTGCACCTCGGCCATCCAGAAGCCTCCCACG
GCGCCCCCCGAGCGCCAGCCCCAGGTGGACAGAACCAAGCTCTCCAGGGCCCACCACGGGGAAGCAGGAC
ATCACCTCCCAGAGCCCAGCAGTAGGGAGACTGGCCGAGGTGCCAAGGGTGAGCGAGGTAGCAAGAGCCA
CCCAAACGCCCATGCCCGAGGCAGAGTCGGGGGCCTTGGGGCTCAGGGACCTTCCGGAAGCAGCGAGTGG
GAAGACGAACAGTCTGAGTATTCTGATATCCGGAGGTGATTGCCAACTTTCTTGTACAAAGTTGGCATTA
TAAGAAAGCATTGCTTATCAATTTGTTGCAACGAACAGGTCACTATCAGTCAAAATAAAATCATTATTTG
CCATCCAGCTGATATCCCCTATAGTGAGTCGTATTACATGGTCATAGCTGTTTCCTGGCAGCTCTGGCCC
GTGTCTCAAAATCTCTGATGTTACATTGCACAAGATAAAAATATATCATCATGCCTCCTCTAGACCAGCC
AGGACAGAAATGCCTCGACTTCGCTGCTACCCAAGGTTGCCGGGTGACGCACACCGTGGAAACGGATGAA
GGCACGAACCCAGTGGACATAAGCCTGTTCGGTTCGTAAGCTGTAATGCAAGTAGCGTATGCGCTCACGC
AACTGGTCCAGAACCTTGACCGAACGCAGCGGTGGTAACGGCGCAGTGGCGGTTTTCATGGCTTGTTATG
ACTGTTTTTTTGGGGTACAGTCTATGCCTCGGGCATCCAAGCAGCAAGCGCGTTACGCCGTGGGTCGATG
TTTGATGTTATGGAGCAGCAACGATGTTACGCAGCAGGGCAGTCGCCCTAAAACAAAGTTAAACATTATG
AGGGAAGCGGTGATCGCCGAAGTATCGACTCAACTATCAGAGGTAGTTGGCGTCATCGAGCGCCATCTCG
AACCGACGTTGCTGGCCGTACATTTGTACGGCTCCGCAGTGGATGGCGGCCTGAAGCCACACAGTGATAT
TGATTTGCTGGTTACGGTGACCGTAAGGCTTGATGAAACAACGCGGCGAGCTTTGATCAACGACCTTTTG
GAAACTTCGGCTTCCCCTGGAGAGAGCGAGATTCTCCGCGCTGTAGAAGTCACCATTGTTGTGCACGACG
ACATCATTCCGTGGCGTTATCCAGCTAAGCGCGAACTGCAATTTGGAGAATGGCAGCGCAATGACATTCT
TGCAGGTATCTTCGAGCCAGCCACGATCGACATTGATCTGGCTATCTTGCTGACAAAAGCAAGAGAACAT
AGCGTTGCCTTGGTAGGTCCAGCGGCGGAGGAACTCTTTGATCCGGTTCCTGAACAGGATCTATTTGAGG
CGCTAAATGAAACCTTAACGCTATGGAACTCGCCGCCCGACTGGGCTGGCGATGAGCGAAATGTAGTGCT
TACGTTGTCCCGCATTTGGTACAGCGCAGTAACCGGCAAAATCGCGCCGAAGGATGTCGCTGCCGACTGG
GCAATGGAGCGCCTGCCGGCCCAGTATCAGCCCGTCATACTTGAAGCTAGACAGGCTTATCTTGGACAAG
AAGAAGATCGCTTGGCCTCGCGCGCAGATCAGTTGGAAGAATTTGTCCACTACGTGAAAGGCGAGATCAC
CAAGGTAGTCGGCAAATAACCCTCGAGCCACCCATGACCAAAATCCCTTAACGTGAGTTACGCGTCGTTC
CACTGAGCGTCAGACCCCGTAGAAAAGATCAAAGGATCTTCTTGAGATCCTTTTTTTCTGCGCGTAATCT
GCTGCTTGCAAACAAAAAAACCACCGCTACCAGCGGTGGTTTGTTTGCCGGATCAAGAGCTACCAACTCT
TTTTCCGAAGGTAACTGGCTTCAGCAGAGCGCAGATACCAAATACTGTTCTTCTAGTGTAGCCGTAGTTA
GGCCACCACTTCAAGAACTCTGTAGCACCGCCTACATACCTCGCTCTGCTAATCCTGTTACCAGTGGCTG
CTGCCAGTGGCGATAAGTCGTGTCTTACCGGGTTGGACTCAAGACGATAGTTACCGGATAAGGCGCAGCG
GTCGGGCTGAACGGGGGGTTCGTGCACACAGCCCAGCTTGGAGCGAACGACCTACACCGAACTGAGATAC
CTACAGCGTGAGCTATGAGAAAGCGCCACGCTTCCCGAAGGGAGAAAGGCGGACAGGTATCCGGTAAGCG
GCAGGGTCGGAACAGGAGAGCGCACGAGGGAGCTTCCAGGGGGAAACGCCTGGTATCTTTATAGTCCTGT
CGGGTTTCGCCACCTCTGACTTGAGCGTCGATTTTTGTGATGCTCGTCAGGGGGGCGGAGCCTATGGAAA
AACGCCAGCAACGCGGCCTTTTTACGGTTCCTGGCCTTTTGCTGGCCTTTTGCTCACATGTT
Features (pLannotate 1.2.2; 12 found; start..end, strand, type, name):
    121..213     +  CDS            lacI (fragment): lac repressor; lacI; The lac repressor binds to the lac operator to inhibit transcription in E. coli. This inhibition can be relieved by adding lactose or isopropyl-β-D-thiogalactopyranoside (IPTG).
    268..295     -  terminator     rrnB T2 terminator: transcription terminator T2 from the E. coli rrnB gene
    427..470     +  terminator     rrnB T1 terminator: Escherichia coli rrnB; transcription terminator T1 from the E. coli rrnB gene
    517..553     -  CDS            lacZα (fragment): LacZα fragment of β-galactosidase; lacZ fragment
    570..665     +  protein_bind   attL3: mutant version of attL; recombination site for the Gateway® LR reaction LR Clonase™
    671..1576    +  CDS            STC2: STC2_HUMAN - Experimental evidence at protein level: Swiss-Prot protein existence level 1. Has an anti-hypocalcemic action on calcium and phosphate homeostasis. From Homo sapiens (Human).
   1584..1679    -  protein_bind   attL3: mutant version of attL; recombination site for the Gateway® LR reaction LR Clonase™
   1698..1716    -  promoter       T7 promoter: promoter for bacteriophage T7 RNA polymerase
   1906..1929    +  promoter       Pc promoter (fragment): intI1 (promoter lies within the coding sequence); class 1 integron promoter
   2105..2161    +  CDS            GmR (fragment): gentamycin acetyltransferase; aacC1; confers resistance to gentamycin
   2168..2959    +  CDS            SmR: aminoglycoside adenylyltransferase (Murphy, 1985); aadA; confers resistance to spectinomycin and streptomycin
   3052..3640    +  rep_origin     ori: high-copy-number ColE1/pMB1/pBR322/pUC origin of replication
