[The description below was written by a language model from this plasmid's Addgene catalogue record and pLannotate feature annotations shown in this document.]
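Description:
pDONR223_STC2_p.R5W is a Gateway entry clone built on the Invitrogen pDONR223 backbone, carrying a mutant allele of human stanniocalcin 2 (STC2). It is a small bacterial plasmid of about 3.7 kb that replicates from a high-copy ColE1/pUC-type origin. Selection is with spectinomycin, through the aadA aminoglycoside adenylyltransferase gene (SmR). Upstream of this gene lie an integron Pc promoter fragment and a short gentamicin acetyltransferase remnant, which appear to be leftovers of the resistance cassette's origin rather than functional markers.

The payload is the STC2 open reading frame of roughly 900 bp bearing the R5W missense substitution. It is flanked on both sides by attL recombination sites. The automated annotation labels both as attL3, but the key point is that they are attL-type sites used in the LR Clonase reaction. The record lists no promoter for the insert, so the ORF is not meant to be expressed from this plasmid. It is instead intended for transfer by LR recombination into destination vectors that supply the promoter and other expression elements. The clone is "closed": a stop codon immediately follows the coding sequence, so the protein cannot be fused to C-terminal tags encoded by a destination vector. rrnB T1 and T2 terminators lie upstream of the cassette and insulate it from read-through transcription. A T7 promoter sits just outside the downstream attL site, and the short lacI and lacZα fragments are backbone remnants.

The plasmid belongs to the Target Accelerator Plasmid Collection, a set of wild-type and mutant ORFs assembled for high-throughput functional phenotyping of somatic mutations found in lung cancer. In that setting, this clone serves as the source for expression constructs that compare the R5W variant with wild-type STC2.
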