Addgene plasmid #82744: pDONR223_STC2_p.R5W
Purpose: Gateway Donor vector containing STC2, part of the Target Accelerator Plasmid Collection.
Depositing lab: Jesse Boehm & Matthew Meyerson & David Root. Depositing organization: Broad Institute. Publication: High-throughput Phenotyping of Lung Cancer Somatic Mutations. Berger AH, Brooks AN, Wu X, Shrestha Y, Chouinard C, Piccioni F, Bagul M, Kamburov A, Imielinski M, Hogstrom L, Zhu C, Yang X, Pantel S, Sakai R, Watson J, Kaplan N, Campbell JD, Singh S, Root DE, Narayan R, Natoli T, Lahr DL, Tirosh I, Tamayo P, Getz G, Wong B, Doench J, Subramanian A, Golub TR, Meyerson M, Boehm JS. Cancer Cell. 2016 Aug 8;30(2):214-28. doi: 10.1016/j.ccell.2016.06.022. Epub 2016 Jul 28. PubMed 27478040.
Backbone
  Vector backbone: pDONR223
  Backbone manufacturer: Invitrogen
  Vector type: Gateway Entry vector
Growth in bacteria
  Bacterial resistance: Spectinomycin, 50 μg/mL
  Growth temperature: 37°C
  Growth strain: DH5alpha
  Copy number: High Copy
Gene/Insert
  Gene/Insert name: STC2 (alt name: NM_003714)
  Species: H. sapiens (human)
  Mutation: R5W
  Entrez Gene: STC2 (a.k.a. STC-2, STCRP)
  Promoter: None
  Cloning method: Gateway Cloning
  Sequencing primers: 5′ M13pUC-fwd; 3′ M13-Rev
Terms and licenses: Academic/Nonprofit Terms; Industry Terms: Not Available to Industry
Depositor comments: CLOSED (stop codon immediately follows insert)
How to cite: pDONR223_STC2_p.R5W was a gift from Jesse Boehm & Matthew Meyerson & David Root (Addgene plasmid # 82744 ; http://n2t.net/addgene:82744 ; RRID:Addgene_82744)
