>Addgene plasmid #82744 | pDONR223_STC2_p.R5W | depositor partial sequence | sequence record 157470 | Insert sequence
ATGTGTGCCGAGTGGCTGGGCCAGTTCATGACCCTGGCTTTGGTGTTGGCCACCTTTGACCCGGCGCGGG
GGACCGACGCCACCAACCCACCCGAGGGTCCCCAAGACAGGAGCTCCCAGCAGAAAGGCCGCCTGTCCCT
GCAGAATACAGCGGAGATCCAGCACTGTTTGGTCAACGCTGGCGATGTGGGGTGTGGCGTGTTTGAATGT
TTCGAGAACAACTCTTGTGAGATTCGGGGCTTACATGGGATTTGCATGACTTTTCTGCACAACGCTGGAA
AATTTGATGCCCAGGGCAAGTCATTCATCAAAGACGCCTTGAAATGTAAGGCCCACGCTCTGCGGCACAG
GTTCGGCTGCATAAGCCGGAAGTGCCCGGCCATCAGGGAAATGGTGTCCCAGTTGCAGCGGGAATGCTAC
CTCAAGCACGACCTGTGCGCGGCTGCCCAGGAGAACACCCGGGTGATAGTGGAGATGATCCATTTCAAGG
ACTTGCTGCTGCACGAACCCTACGTGGACCTCGTGAACTTGCTGCTGACCTGTGGGGAGGAGGTGAAGGA
GGCCATCACCCACAGCGTGCAGGTTCAGTGTGAGCAGAACTGGGGAAGCCTGTGCTCCATCTTGAGCTTC
TGCACCTCGGCCATCCAGAAGCCTCCCACGGCGCCCCCCGAGCGCCAGCCCCAGGTGGACAGAACCAAGC
TCTCCAGGGCCCACCACGGGGAAGCAGGACATCACCTCCCAGAGCCCAGCAGTAGGGAGACTGGCCGAGG
TGCCAAGGGTGAGCGAGGTAGCAAGAGCCACCCAAACGCCCATGCCCGAGGCAGAGTCGGGGGCCTTGGG
GCTCAGGGACCTTCCGGAAGCAGCGAGTGGGAAGACGAACAGTCTGAGTATTCTGATATCCGGAGGTGA
